>Addgene plasmid #208956 | Polymerase variant click editor (CE1) - pCMV-T7-PCV2-nCas9-T4DNApol (JO638) | addgene full sequence | sequence record 415745 | Addgene NGS Result
GAAGATCCTTTGATCTTTTCTACGGGGTCTGACGCTCAGTGGAACGAAAACTCACGTTAAGGGATTTTGG
TCATGAGATTATCAAAAAGGATCTTCACCTAGATCCTTTTAAATTAAAAATGAAGTTTTAAATCAATCTA
AAGTATATATGAGTAAACTTGGTCTGACAGTTACCAATGCTTAATCAGTGAGGCACCTATCTCAGCGATC
TGTCTATTTCGTTCATCCATAGTTGCCTGACTCCCCGTCGTGTAGATAACTACGATACGGGAGGGCTTAC
CATCTGGCCCCAGTGCTGCAATGATACCGCGCGAACCACGCTCACCGGCTCCAGATTTATCAGCAATAAA
CCAGCCAGCCGGAAGGGCCGAGCGCAGAAGTGGTCCTGCAACTTTATCCGCCTCCATCCAGTCTATTAAT
TGTTGCCGGGAAGCTAGAGTAAGTAGTTCGCCAGTTAATAGTTTGCGCAACGTTGTTGCCATTGCTACAG
GCATCGTGGTGTCACGCTCGTCGTTTGGTATGGCTTCATTCAGCTCCGGTTCCCAACGATCAAGGCGAGT
TACATGATCCCCCATGTTGTGCAAAAAAGCGGTTAGCTCCTTCGGTCCTCCGATCGTTGTCAGAAGTAAG
TTGGCCGCAGTGTTATCACTCATGGTTATGGCAGCACTGCATAATTCTCTTACTGTCATGCCATCCGTAA
GATGCTTTTCTGTGACTGGTGAGTACTCAACCAAGTCATTCTGAGAATAGTGTATGCGGCGACCGAGTTG
CTCTTGCCCGGCGTCAATACGGGATAATACCGCGCCACATAGCAGAACTTTAAAAGTGCTCATCATTGGA
AAACGTTCTTCGGGGCGAAAACTCTCAAGGATCTTACCGCTGTTGAGATCCAGTTCGATGTAACCCACTC
GTGCACCCAACTGATCTTCAGCATCTTTTACTTTCACCAGCGTTTCTGGGTGAGCAAAAACAGGAAGGCA
AAATGCCGCAAAAAAGGGAATAAGGGCGACACGGAAATGTTGAATACTCATACTCTTCCTTTTTCAATAT
TATTGAAGCATTTATCAGGGTTATTGTCTCATGAGCGGATACATATTTGAATGTATTTAGAAAAATAAAC
AAATAGGGGTTCCGCGCACATTTCCCCGAAAAGTGCCACCTGACGTCGACGGATCGGGAGATCGATCTCC
CGATCCCCTAGGGTCGACTCTCAGTACAATCTGCTCTGATGCCGCATAGTTAAGCCAGTATCTGCTCCCT
GCTTGTGTGTTGGAGGTCGCTGAGTAGTGCGCGAGCAAAATTTAAGCTACAACAAGGCAAGGCTTGACCG
ACAATTGCATGAAGAATCTGCTTAGGGTTAGGCGTTTTGCGCTGCTTCGCGATGTACGGGCCAGATATAC
GCGTTGACATTGATTATTGACTAGTTATTAATAGTAATCAATTACGGGGTCATTAGTTCATAGCCCATAT
ATGGAGTTCCGCGTTACATAACTTACGGTAAATGGCCCGCCTGGCTGACCGCCCAACGACCCCCGCCCAT
TGACGTCAATAATGACGTATGTTCCCATAGTAACGCCAATAGGGACTTTCCATTGACGTCAATGGGTGGA
GTATTTACGGTAAACTGCCCACTTGGCAGTACATCAAGTGTATCATATGCCAAGTACGCCCCCTATTGAC
GTCAATGACGGTAAATGGCCCGCCTGGCATTATGCCCAGTACATGACCTTATGGGACTTTCCTACTTGGC
AGTACATCTACGTATTAGTCATCGCTATTACCATGGTGATGCGGTTTTGGCAGTACATCAATGGGCGTGG
ATAGCGGTTTGACTCACGGGGATTTCCAAGTCTCCACCCCATTGACGTCAATGGGAGTTTGTTTTGGCAC
CAAAATCAACGGGACTTTCCAAAATGTCGTAACAACTCCGCCCCATTGACGCAAATGGGCGGTAGGCGTG
TACGGTGGGAGGTCTATATAAGCAGAGCTGGTTTAGTGAACCGTCAGATCCGCTAGAGATCCGCGGCCGC
TAATACGACTCACTATAGGGAGAGCCGCCACCATGAGCCCATCTAAGAAAAACGGCAGAAGCGGACCTCA
ACCTCACAAGCGGTGGGTCTTTACCCTGAACAACCCCAGCGAAGATGAGAGAAAGAAGATCCGGGACCTG
CCTATCAGCCTGTTCGACTACTTCATCGTGGGCGAGGAAGGAAATGAGGAAGGCCGGACCCCCCACCTGC
AGGGCTTCGCCAACTTCGTGAAAAAGCAGACCTTCAACAAGGTGAAGTGGTACCTGGGCGCTAGATGCCA
CATCGAGAAGGCCAAGGGCACCGACCAGCAGAACAAAGAGTACTGCAGCAAGGAAGGCAATCTGCTGATG
GAATGTGGCGCCCCTAGATCCCAGGGACAGAGAAGCGGAGGCTCTAGCGGCTCCGAGACACCCGGCACAT
CTGAGTCCGCCACCCCTGAGAGCAGCGGCGGCAGCGACAAGAAGTACAGCATCGGCCTGGACATCGGCAC
CAACTCTGTGGGCTGGGCCGTGATCACCGACGAGTACAAGGTGCCCAGCAAGAAATTCAAGGTGCTGGGC
AACACCGACCGGCACAGCATCAAGAAGAACCTGATCGGAGCCCTGCTGTTCGACAGCGGCGAAACAGCCG
AGGCCACCCGGCTGAAGAGAACCGCCAGAAGAAGATACACCAGACGGAAGAACCGGATCTGCTATCTGCA
AGAGATCTTCAGCAACGAGATGGCCAAGGTGGACGACAGCTTCTTCCACAGACTGGAAGAGTCCTTCCTG
GTGGAAGAGGATAAGAAGCACGAGCGGCACCCCATCTTCGGCAACATCGTGGACGAGGTGGCCTACCACG
AGAAGTACCCCACCATCTACCACCTGAGAAAGAAACTGGTGGACAGCACCGACAAGGCCGACCTGCGGCT
GATCTATCTGGCCCTGGCCCACATGATCAAGTTCCGGGGCCACTTCCTGATCGAGGGCGACCTGAACCCC
GACAACAGCGACGTGGACAAGCTGTTCATCCAGCTGGTGCAGACCTACAACCAGCTGTTCGAGGAAAACC
CCATCAACGCCAGCGGCGTGGACGCCAAGGCCATCCTGTCTGCCAGACTGAGCAAGAGCAGACGGCTGGA
AAATCTGATCGCCCAGCTGCCCGGCGAGAAGAAGAATGGCCTGTTCGGAAACCTGATTGCCCTGAGCCTG
GGCCTGACCCCCAACTTCAAGAGCAACTTCGACCTGGCCGAGGATGCCAAACTGCAGCTGAGCAAGGACA
CCTACGACGACGACCTGGACAACCTGCTGGCCCAGATCGGCGACCAGTACGCCGACCTGTTTCTGGCCGC
CAAGAACCTGTCCGACGCCATCCTGCTGAGCGACATCCTGAGAGTGAACACCGAGATCACCAAGGCCCCC
CTGAGCGCCTCTATGATCAAGAGATACGACGAGCACCACCAGGACCTGACCCTGCTGAAAGCTCTCGTGC
GGCAGCAGCTGCCTGAGAAGTACAAAGAGATTTTCTTCGACCAGAGCAAGAACGGCTACGCCGGCTACAT
TGACGGCGGAGCCAGCCAGGAAGAGTTCTACAAGTTCATCAAGCCCATCCTGGAAAAGATGGACGGCACC
GAGGAACTGCTCGTGAAGCTGAACAGAGAGGACCTGCTGCGGAAGCAGCGGACCTTCGACAACGGCAGCA
TCCCCCACCAGATCCACCTGGGAGAGCTGCACGCCATTCTGCGGCGGCAGGAAGATTTTTACCCATTCCT
GAAGGACAACCGGGAAAAGATCGAGAAGATCCTGACCTTCCGCATCCCCTACTACGTGGGCCCTCTGGCC
AGGGGAAACAGCAGATTCGCCTGGATGACCAGAAAGAGCGAGGAAACCATCACCCCCTGGAACTTCGAGG
AAGTGGTGGACAAGGGCGCTTCCGCCCAGAGCTTCATCGAGCGGATGACCAACTTCGATAAGAACCTGCC
CAACGAGAAGGTGCTGCCCAAGCACAGCCTGCTGTACGAGTACTTCACCGTGTATAACGAGCTGACCAAA
GTGAAATACGTGACCGAGGGAATGAGAAAGCCCGCCTTCCTGAGCGGCGAGCAGAAAAAGGCCATCGTGG
ACCTGCTGTTCAAGACCAACCGGAAAGTGACCGTGAAGCAGCTGAAAGAGGACTACTTCAAGAAAATCGA
GTGCTTCGACTCCGTGGAAATCTCCGGCGTGGAAGATCGGTTCAACGCCTCCCTGGGCACATACCACGAT
CTGCTGAAAATTATCAAGGACAAGGACTTCCTGGACAATGAGGAAAACGAGGACATTCTGGAAGATATCG
TGCTGACCCTGACACTGTTTGAGGACAGAGAGATGATCGAGGAACGGCTGAAAACCTATGCCCACCTGTT
CGACGACAAAGTGATGAAGCAGCTGAAGCGGCGGAGATACACCGGCTGGGGCAGGCTGAGCCGGAAGCTG
ATCAACGGCATCCGGGACAAGCAGTCCGGCAAGACAATCCTGGATTTCCTGAAGTCCGACGGCTTCGCCA
ACAGAAACTTCATGCAGCTGATCCACGACGACAGCCTGACCTTTAAAGAGGACATCCAGAAAGCCCAGGT
GTCCGGCCAGGGCGATAGCCTGCACGAGCACATTGCCAATCTGGCCGGCAGCCCCGCCATTAAGAAGGGC
ATCCTGCAGACAGTGAAGGTGGTGGACGAGCTCGTGAAAGTGATGGGCCGGCACAAGCCCGAGAACATCG
TGATCGAAATGGCCAGAGAGAACCAGACCACCCAGAAGGGACAGAAGAACAGCCGCGAGAGAATGAAGCG
GATCGAAGAGGGCATCAAAGAGCTGGGCAGCCAGATCCTGAAAGAACACCCCGTGGAAAACACCCAGCTG
CAGAACGAGAAGCTGTACCTGTACTACCTGCAGAATGGGCGGGATATGTACGTGGACCAGGAACTGGACA
TCAACCGGCTGTCCGACTACGATGTGGACGCTATCGTGCCTCAGAGCTTTCTGAAGGACGACTCCATCGA
CAACAAGGTGCTGACCAGAAGCGACAAGAACCGGGGCAAGAGCGACAACGTGCCCTCCGAAGAGGTCGTG
AAGAAGATGAAGAACTACTGGCGGCAGCTGCTGAACGCCAAGCTGATTACCCAGAGAAAGTTCGACAATC
TGACCAAGGCCGAGAGAGGCGGCCTGAGCGAACTGGATAAGGCCGGCTTCATCAAGAGACAGCTGGTGGA
AACCCGGCAGATCACAAAGCACGTGGCACAGATCCTGGACTCCCGGATGAACACTAAGTACGACGAGAAT
GACAAGCTGATCCGGGAAGTGAAAGTGATCACCCTGAAGTCCAAGCTGGTGTCCGATTTCCGGAAGGATT
TCCAGTTTTACAAAGTGCGCGAGATCAACAACTACCACCACGCCCACGACGCCTACCTGAACGCCGTCGT
GGGAACCGCCCTGATCAAAAAGTACCCTAAGCTGGAAAGCGAGTTCGTGTACGGCGACTACAAGGTGTAC
GACGTGCGGAAGATGATCGCCAAGAGCGAGCAGGAAATCGGCAAGGCTACCGCCAAGTACTTCTTCTACA
GCAACATCATGAACTTTTTCAAGACCGAGATTACCCTGGCCAACGGCGAGATCCGGAAGCGGCCTCTGAT
CGAGACAAACGGCGAAACCGGGGAGATCGTGTGGGATAAGGGCCGGGATTTTGCCACCGTGCGGAAAGTG
CTGAGCATGCCCCAAGTGAATATCGTGAAAAAGACCGAGGTGCAGACAGGCGGCTTCAGCAAAGAGTCTA
TCCTGCCCAAGAGGAACAGCGATAAGCTGATCGCCAGAAAGAAGGACTGGGACCCTAAGAAGTACGGCGG
CTTCGACAGCCCCACCGTGGCCTATTCTGTGCTGGTGGTGGCCAAAGTGGAAAAGGGCAAGTCCAAGAAA
CTGAAGAGTGTGAAAGAGCTGCTGGGGATCACCATCATGGAAAGAAGCAGCTTCGAGAAGAATCCCATCG
ACTTTCTGGAAGCCAAGGGCTACAAAGAAGTGAAAAAGGACCTGATCATCAAGCTGCCTAAGTACTCCCT
GTTCGAGCTGGAAAACGGCCGGAAGAGAATGCTGGCCTCTGCCGGCGAACTGCAGAAGGGAAACGAACTG
GCCCTGCCCTCCAAATATGTGAACTTCCTGTACCTGGCCAGCCACTATGAGAAGCTGAAGGGCTCCCCCG
AGGATAATGAGCAGAAACAGCTGTTTGTGGAACAGCACAAGCACTACCTGGACGAGATCATCGAGCAGAT
CAGCGAGTTCTCCAAGAGAGTGATCCTGGCCGACGCTAATCTGGACAAAGTGCTGTCCGCCTACAACAAG
CACCGGGATAAGCCCATCAGAGAGCAGGCCGAGAATATCATCCACCTGTTTACCCTGACCAATCTGGGAG
CCCCTGCCGCCTTCAAGTACTTTGACACCACCATCGACCGGAAGAGGTACACCAGCACCAAAGAGGTGCT
GGACGCCACCCTGATCCACCAGAGCATCACCGGCCTGTACGAGACACGGATCGACCTGTCTCAGCTGGGA
GGTGACTCCGGCGGAAGCTCTGGTGGCAGCAAGCGGACCGCCGACGGCTCTGAATTCGAGAGCCCTAAGA
AGAAAAGAAAGGTGAGCGGAGGCTCTAGCGGCGGAAGCAAGGAATTCTACATCAGCATCGAAACCGTGGG
CAACAACATCGTTGAGAGATACATCGACGAGAACGGCAAGGAAAGAACCAGAGAGGTGGAATACCTGCCT
ACAATGTTCCGGCACTGTAAGGAAGAGTCTAAGTACAAGGACATCTACGGAAAGAATTGCGCCCCTCAGA
AGTTCCCCAGCATGAAGGACGCCAGAGATTGGATGAAGAGAATGGAGGACATTGGCCTGGAAGCCCTGGG
CATGAACGACTTCAAGCTGGCCTACATATCTGATACCTACGGCTCTGAGATCGTGTACGACAGAAAGTTC
GTGCGGGTGGCCAACTGCGACATCGAGGTGACAGGCGATAAGTTTCCAGATCCTATGAAGGCAGAGTATG
AAATCGACGCCATCACACACTACGACAGCATTGACGATAGATTTTACGTGTTCGATCTGCTGAACAGCAT
GTACGGCAGCGTGAGCAAGTGGGACGCCAAACTGGCCGCCAAGCTGGACTGCGAAGGCGGCGATGAGGTG
CCACAGGAGATCCTGGACCGGGTGATCTACATGCCCTTCGCGAACGCGCGGGACATGCTGATGGAGTACA
TCAATCTGTGGGAGCAGAAACGTCCAGCCATCTTCACCGGGTGGAATATCGAGGGCTTCGACGTGCCTTA
CATCATGAACCGGGTGAAGATGATCCTGGGCGAGCGCTCTATGAAGAGATTCTCCCCAATCGGCAGAGTG
AAGTCCAAGCTGATCCAAAACATGTATGGAAGCAAGGAAATCTACAGCATCGACGGCGTCAGCATCCTGG
ACTACCTGGACCTCTACAAGAAATTCGCCTTTACCAACCTGCCTAGCTTTTCCCTGGAAAGCGTGGCCCA
ACACGAAACCAAGAAGGGCAAGCTGCCCTACGACGGCCCTATTAACAAACTGAGAGAGACAAATCACCAG
CGGTACATCAGCTACAACATCATCGATGTGGAGTCTGTGCAGGCCATCGACAAGATCAGGGGCTTCATCG
ACCTGGTGCTGTCCATGAGCTACTACGCCAAGATGCCTTTCAGCGGCGTGATGAGCCCTATCAAAACATG
GGATGCCATCATTTTTAACAGCCTGAAGGGAGAACACAAGGTGATCCCCCAGCAGGGCTCCCACGTGAAA
CAGTCCTTCCCCGGAGCTTTTGTTTTTGAGCCTAAGCCCATCGCCAGAAGATACATTATGAGCTTCGACC
TGACAAGCATGTACCCTAGCATCATCAGACAGGTGAACATCTCTCCCGAGACAATCAGAGGCCAGTTCAA
GGTGCACCCCATACACGAGTACATCGCTGGCACCGCCCCAAAACCATCTGACGAATATAGCTGTTCTCCT
AACGGATGGATGTACGACAAGCATCAGGAGGGTATCATCCCTAAGGAAATCGCCAAGGTTTTCTTCCAGA
GAAAAGACTGGAAGAAGAAGATGTTCGCCGAGGAAATGAACGCCGAAGCCATTAAGAAGATCATCATGAA
GGGCGCCGGAAGCTGCAGCACCAAGCCTGAGGTGGAGCGCTATGTGAAATTCAGCGATGATTTCCTGAAC
GAGCTGAGCAACTACACCGAGAGCGTGCTGAACAGCTTGATCGAGGAGTGTGAGAAGGCCGCTACACTGG
CCAACACCAACCAGCTGAATAGAAAGATCCTTATTAACAGCCTGTACGGCGCTTTGGGAAACATCCATTT
CCGGTACTACGACCTCCGGAACGCCACCGCCATCACCATTTTCGGACAGGTGGGCATCCAGTGGATCGCC
AGAAAAATCAACGAGTACCTGAACAAAGTGTGCGGCACCAATGATGAGGACTTCATCGCTGCCGGCGATA
CTGATAGCGTGTACGTGTGCGTGGACAAGGTTATCGAGAAGGTGGGCCTGGACCGGTTCAAGGAACAGAA
CGACCTGGTGGAATTCATGAACCAGTTTGGGAAAAAAAAGATGGAACCTATGATCGATGTGGCTTATAGA
GAGCTGTGCGACTACATGAACAATAGAGAGCACCTGATGCACATGGACCGGGAGGCCATCAGTTGTCCTC
CTCTGGGCAGCAAGGGCGTCGGCGGATTCTGGAAGGCCAAGAAGCGGTACGCCCTGAACGTGTACGACAT
GGAAGATAAGAGATTCGCTGAACCCCACCTGAAAATCATGGGCATGGAAACACAGCAGAGCAGCACCCCT
AAGGCCGTGCAGGAGGCCCTGGAGGAATCTATCAGACGGATCCTGCAGGAAGGCGAAGAATCTGTGCAGG
AGTATTACAAGAACTTCGAGAAGGAGTACAGACAACTGGATTACAAGGTGATCGCTGAGGTGAAGACCGC
CAATGACATCGCTAAGTACGACGACAAGGGCTGGCCTGGCTTTAAGTGCCCCTTCCACATCAGAGGTGTG
CTGACCTACCGCAGAGCCGTGAGTGGCCTGGGCGTGGCCCCCATCCTGGATGGCAACAAAGTGATGGTGC
TGCCTCTGCGGGAGGGAAATCCTTTCGGCGACAAATGCATCGCCTGGCCTTCTGGCACCGAGCTCCCTAA
GGAAATCAGAAGCGACGTGCTGAGCTGGATCGACCACAGCACCCTGTTCCAAAAGTCTTTCGTGAAGCCT
CTGGCCGGCATGTGCGAGTCCGCCGGCATGGACTACGAGGAAAAAGCTTCTCTGGACTTCCTGTTCGGCT
CTGGCGGCTCAAAAAGAACCGCCGACGGCAGCGAATTCGAGTCTCCCAAGAAGAAGAGGAAAGTCTGACC
GGTCATCATCACCATCACCATTGAGTTTAAACCCGCTGATCAGCCTCGACTGTGCCTTCTAGTTGCCAGC
CATCTGTTGTTTGCCCCTCCCCCGTGCCTTCCTTGACCCTGGAAGGTGCCACTCCCACTGTCCTTTCCTA
ATAAAATGAGGAAATTGCATCGCATTGTCTGAGTAGGTGTCATTCTATTCTGGGGGGTGGGGTGGGGCAG
GACAGCAAGGGGGAGGATTGGGAAGACAATAGCAGGCATGCTGGGGATGCGGTGGGCTCTATGGCTTCTG
AGGCGGAAAGAACCAGCTGGGGCTCGATACCGTCGACCTCTAGCTAGAGCTTGGCGTAATCATGGTCATA
GCTGTTTCCTGTGTGAAATTGTTATCCGCTCACAATTCCACACAACATACGAGCCGGAAGCATAAAGTGT
AAAGCCTAGGGTGCCTAATGAGTGAGCTAACTCACATTAATTGCGTTGCGCTCACTGCCCGCTTTCCAGT
CGGGAAACCTGTCGTGCCAGCTGCATTAATGAATCGGCCAACGCGCGGGGAGAGGCGGTTTGCGTATTGG
GCGCTCTTCCGCTTCCTCGCTCACTGACTCGCTGCGCTCGGTCGTTCGGCTGCGGCGAGCGGTATCAGCT
CACTCAAAGGCGGTAATACGGTTATCCACAGAATCAGGGGATAACGCAGGAAAGAACATGTGAGCAAAAG
GCCAGCAAAAGGCCAGGAACCGTAAAAAGGCCGCGTTGCTGGCGTTTTTCCATAGGCTCCGCCCCCCTGA
CGAGCATCACAAAAATCGACGCTCAAGTCAGAGGTGGCGAAACCCGACAGGACTATAAAGATACCAGGCG
TTTCCCCCTGGAAGCTCCCTCGTGCGCTCTCCTGTTCCGACCCTGCCGCTTACCGGATACCTGTCCGCCT
TTCTCCCTTCGGGAAGCGTGGCGCTTTCTCATAGCTCACGCTGTAGGTATCTCAGTTCGGTGTAGGTCGT
TCGCTCCAAGCTGGGCTGTGTGCACGAACCCCCCGTTCAGCCCGACCGCTGCGCCTTATCCGGTAACTAT
CGTCTTGAGTCCAACCCGGTAAGACACGACTTATCGCCACTGGCAGCAGCCACTGGTAACAGGATTAGCA
GAGCGAGGTATGTAGGCGGTGCTACAGAGTTCTTGAAGTGGTGGCCTAACTACGGCTACACTAGAAGAAC
AGTATTTGGTATCTGCGCTCTGCTGAAGCCAGTTACCTTCGGAAAAAGAGTTGGTAGCTCTTGATCCGGC
AAACAAACCACCGCTGGTAGCGGTGGTTTTTTTGTTTGCAAGCAGCAGATTACGCGCAGAAAAAAAGGAT
CTCAA
Features (pLannotate 1.2.2; 17 found; start..end, strand, type, name):
    171..1031    -  CDS            AmpR: β-lactamase; bla; confers resistance to ampicillin, carbenicillin, and related antibiotics
   1032..1136    -  promoter       AmpR promoter: bla
   1207..1251    -  misc_feature   bom (fragment): basis of mobility region from pBR322
   1406..1785    +  enhancer       CMV enhancer: human cytomegalovirus immediate early enhancer
   1786..1989    +  promoter       CMV promoter: human cytomegalovirus (CMV) immediate early promoter
   2031..2049    +  promoter       T7 promoter: promoter for bacteriophage T7 RNA polymerase
   2069..2440    +  CDS            Rep (fragment): REP_PCV2 - Experimental evidence at protein level: Swiss-Prot protein existence level 1. Essential for the replication of viral ssDNA. The closed circular ssDNA genome is first converted to a superhelical dsDNA. Rep and/or Rep' binds a specific hairpin at the genome origin of replication. Introduces an endonucleolytic nick within the conserved sequence 5'-AGTATTAC-3' in the intergenic region of the genome, thereby initiating the rolling circle replication (RCR). Following cleavage, binds covalently to the 5'-phosphate of DNA as a tyrosyl ester. The cleavage gives rise to a free 3'-OH that serv
   2486..4087    +  CDS            Cas9(N): N-terminal portion of Streptococcus pyogenes Cas9 (Zetsche et al., 2015)
   4088..6582    +  CDS            Cas9(C) (fragment): C-terminal portion of Streptococcus pyogenes Cas9 (Zetsche et al., 2015)
   6692..9379    +  CDS            43: DPOL_BPT4 - Experimental evidence at protein level: Swiss-Prot protein existence level 1. Replicates the viral genomic DNA. This polymerase possesses two enzymatic activities: DNA synthesis (polymerase) and an exonucleolytic activity that degrades single-stranded DNA in the 3'- to 5'-direction for proofreading purpose. From Enterobacteria phage T4 (Bacteriophage T4).
   9500..9724    +  polyA_signal   bGH poly(A) signal: bovine growth hormone polyadenylation signal
   9728..9749    +  promoter       SV40 promoter (fragment): SV40 enhancer and early promoter
   9817..9839    -  protein_bind   lac operator (fragment): The lac repressor binds to the lac operator to inhibit transcription in E. coli. This inhibition can be relieved by adding lactose or isopropyl-β-D-thiogalactopyranoside (IPTG). lac repressor encoded by lacI
   9843..9873    -  promoter       lac promoter: promoter for the E. coli lac operon
   9888..9909    -  protein_bind   CAP binding site: CAP binding activates transcription in the presence of cAMP. E. coli catabolite activator protein
   9922..10014   -  CDS            lacI (fragment): lac repressor; lacI; The lac repressor binds to the lac operator to inhibit transcription in E. coli. This inhibition can be relieved by adding lactose or isopropyl-β-D-thiogalactopyranoside (IPTG).
  10197..10785   -  rep_origin     ori: high-copy-number ColE1/pMB1/pBR322/pUC origin of replication
