[The description below was written by a language model from this plasmid's Addgene catalogue record and pLannotate feature annotations shown in this document.]
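Description:
pCMV-T7-PCV2-nCas9-T4DNApol (JO638) is a 10.8 kb mammalian expression and in vitro transcription plasmid encoding a polymerase-variant version of the CE1 click editor. It was built by Gibson assembly in the pCMV-T7-SpCas9-P2A-EGFP (RTW3027) backbone. It replicates in E. coli at high copy from a ColE1/pUC-type origin and is selected with ampicillin through the β-lactamase gene. Short fragments of bom, lac promoter/operator, lacI and SV40 promoter sequence in the feature table appear to be backbone remnants rather than functional parts. No EGFP or P2A feature is annotated, so the reporter of the parental vector does not seem to be retained.

The payload is a single synthetic fusion protein, PCV2-XTEN-nSpCas9-BPNLS-T4pol-BPNLS. It sits downstream of the CMV enhancer/promoter for expression in mammalian cells, with a T7 promoter immediately after it for producing mRNA by in vitro transcription. The bGH polyadenylation signal terminates the transcript. At the N-terminus is a fragment of the porcine circovirus 2 Rep protein, an HUH endonuclease that nicks a specific recognition sequence in single-stranded DNA and becomes covalently linked to it, which allows a DNA template to be tethered to the editor. An XTEN linker joins it to SpCas9 carrying H840A, a nickase that is guided to the genomic target and cuts one strand. This is followed by bacteriophage T4 DNA polymerase bearing D189A/E191A, which removes the 3'-5' proofreading exonuclease, and L412M, recorded as activity enhancing. Bipartite nuclear localisation signals flank the polymerase.

The construct is intended for click editing, in which the DNA polymerase copies a tethered DNA template at the nicked site to write programmed changes. It allows T4 polymerase to be compared with other polymerases in the CE1 architecture.
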