Addgene plasmid #208956: Polymerase variant click editor (CE1) - pCMV-T7-PCV2-nCas9-T4DNApol (JO638)
Purpose: A variant CE1 construct with T4 DNA polymerase (-exo, activity enhanced), expressed from CMV or T7 promoters.
Depositing lab: Benjamin Kleinstiver. Publication: Click editing enables programmable genome writing using DNA polymerases and HUH endonucleases. Ferreira da Silva J, Tou CJ, King EM, Eller ML, Rufino-Ramos D, Ma L, Cromwell CR, Metovic J, Benning FMC, Chao LH, Eichler FS, Kleinstiver BP. Nat Biotechnol. 2024 Jul 22. doi: 10.1038/s41587-024-02324-x. PubMed 39039307.
Backbone
  Vector backbone: pCMV-T7-SpCas9-P2A-EGFP (RTW3027)
  Vector type: Mammalian Expression, CRISPR ; in vitro transcription; T7 promoter
Growth in bacteria
  Bacterial resistance: Ampicillin, 100 μg/mL
  Growth temperature: 37°C
  Growth strain: DH5alpha
  Copy number: High Copy
Gene/Insert
  Gene/Insert name: PCV2-XTEN-nSpCas9-BPNLS-T4pol-BPNLS (alt name: JO638)
  Species: Synthetic
  Mutation: nSpCas9(H840A), T4Pol(-exo;D189A/E191A/L412M)
  Promoter: CMV and T7
  Tag / fusion protein: BPNLS (C terminal on insert)
  Cloning method: Gibson Cloning
  Sequencing primers: 5′ oBK6928-CCAAGTCTCCACCCCATTGACG; 3′ oBK219-GGGAGTGGCACCTTCCAGGGTC
Terms and licenses: Academic/Nonprofit Terms; Industry Terms: Not Available to Industry
Depositor comments: Please visit https://doi.org/10.1101/2023.09.12.557440 for bioRxiv preprint.
How to cite: Polymerase variant click editor (CE1) - pCMV-T7-PCV2-nCas9-T4DNApol (JO638) was a gift from Benjamin Kleinstiver (Addgene plasmid # 208956 ; http://n2t.net/addgene:208956 ; RRID:Addgene_208956)
